>Addgene plasmid #168854 | pEntry_SARS-CoV-1-ORF3b | addgene full sequence | sequence record 343656 | Addgene NGS Result
CAAATAATGATTTTATTTTGACTGATAGTGACCTGTTCGTTGCAACAAATTGATGAGCAATGCTTTTTTA
TAATGCCAACTTTGTACAAAAAAGCAGAAGGGCCGTCAAGGCCAGGATCCATGGGATCCATGCCAACTAC
TTTGTTTGCTGGCACACACATAACTATGACTACTGTATACCATATAACAGTGTCACAGATACAATTGTCG
TTACTGAAGGTGACGGCATTTCAACACCAAAACTCAAAGAAGACTACCAAATTGGTGGTTATTCTGAGGA
TAGGCACTCAGGTGTTAAAGACTATGTCGTTGTACATGGCTATTTCACCGAAGTTTACTACCAGCTTGAG
TCTACACAAATTACTACAGACACTGGTATTGAAAATGCTACATTCTTCATCTTTAACAAGCTTGTTAAAG
ACCCACCGAATGTGCAAATACACACAATCGACGGCTCTTCAGGAGTTGCTAATCCAGCAATGGATACAAT
TTATGATGAGCCGACGACGACTACTAGCGTGCCTTTGTAAGCACAAGAAAGTGAGTACGAACTTATGTAC
TCATTCGTTTCGGAAGAAACAGGTACGTCTTAATTAAGACGCGATCGCGGCCTCATGGGCCCAGCTTTCT
TGTACAAAGTTGGCATTATAAAAAATAATTGCTCATCAATTTGTTGCAACGAACAGGTCACTATCAGTCA
AAATAAAATCATTATTTGCCATCCAGCTGATATCCCCTATAGTGAGTCGTATTACATGGTCATAGCTGTT
TCCTGGCAGCTCTGGCCCGTGTCTCAAAATCTCTGATGTTACATTGCACAAGATAAAAATATATCATCAT
GCCTCCTCTAGACCAGCCAGGACAGAAATGCCTCGACTTCGCTGCTACCCAAGGTTGCCGGGTGACGCAC
ACCGTGGAAACGGATGAAGGCACGAACCCAGTGGACATAAGCCTGTTCGGTTCGTAAGCTGTAATGCAAG
TAGCGTATGCGCTCACGCAACTGGTCCAGAACCTTGACCGAACGCAGCGGTGGTAACGGCGCAGTGGCGG
TTTTCATGGCTTGTTATGACTGTTTTTTTGGGGTACAGTCTATGCCTCGGGCATCCAAGCAGCAAGCGCG
TTACGCCGTGGGTCGATGTTTGATGTTATGGAGCAGCAACGATGTTACGCAGCAGGGCAGTCGCCCTAAA
ACAAAGTTAAACATTATGAGGGAAGCGGTGATCGCCGAAGTATCGACTCAACTATCAGAGGTAGTTGGCG
TCATCGAGCGCCATCTCGAACCGACGTTGCTGGCCGTACATTTGTACGGCTCCGCAGTGGATGGCGGCCT
GAAGCCACACAGTGATATTGATTTGCTGGTTACGGTGACCGTAAGGCTTGATGAAACAACGCGGCGAGCT
TTGATCAACGACCTTTTGGAAACTTCGGCTTCCCCTGGAGAGAGCGAGATTCTCCGCGCTGTAGAAGTCA
CCATTGTTGTGCACGACGACATCATTCCGTGGCGTTATCCAGCTAAGCGCGAACTGCAATTTGGAGAATG
GCAGCGCAATGACATTCTTGCAGGTATCTTCGAGCCAGCCACGATCGACATTGATCTGGCTATCTTGCTG
ACAAAAGCAAGAGAACATAGCGTTGCCTTGGTAGGTCCAGCGGCGGAGGAACTCTTTGATCCGGTTCCTG
AACAGGATCTATTTGAGGCGCTAAATGAAACCTTAACGCTATGGAACTCGCCGCCCGACTGGGCTGGCGA
TGAGCGAAATGTAGTGCTTACGTTGTCCCGCATTTGGTACAGCGCAGTAACCGGCAAAATCGCGCCGAAG
GATGTCGCTGCCGACTGGGCAATGGAGCGCCTGCCGGCCCAGTATCAGCCCGTCATACTTGAAGCTAGAC
AGGCTTATCTTGGACAAGAAGAAGATCGCTTGGCCTCGCGCGCAGATCAGTTGGAAGAATTTGTCCACTA
CGTGAAAGGCGAGATCACCAAGGTAGTCGGCAAATAACCCTCGAGCCACCCATGACCAAAATCCCTTAAC
GTGAGTTACGCGTCGTTCCACTGAGCGTCAGACCCCGTAGAAAAGATCAAAGGATCTTCTTGAGATCCTT
TTTTTCTGCGCGTAATCTGCTGCTTGCAAACAAAAAAACCACCGCTACCAGCGGTGGTTTGTTTGCCGGA
TCAAGAGCTACCAACTCTTTTTCCGAAGGTAACTGGCTTCAGCAGAGCGCAGATACCAAATACTGTTCTT
CTAGTGTAGCCGTAGTTAGGCCACCACTTCAAGAACTCTGTAGCACCGCCTACATACCTCGCTCTGCTAA
TCCTGTTACCAGTGGCTGCTGCCAGTGGCGATAAGTCGTGTCTTACCGGGTTGGACTCAAGACGATAGTT
ACCGGATAAGGCGCAGCGGTCGGGCTGAACGGGGGGTTCGTGCACACAGCCCAGCTTGGAGCGAACGACC
TACACCGAACTGAGATACCTACAGCGTGAGCTATGAGAAAGCGCCACGCTTCCCGAAGGGAGAAAGGCGG
ACAGGTATCCGGTAAGCGGCAGGGTCGGAACAGGAGAGCGCACGAGGGAGCTTCCAGGGGGAAACGCCTG
GTATCTTTATAGTCCTGTCGGGTTTCGCCACCTCTGACTTGAGCGTCGATTTTTGTGATGCTCGTCAGGG
GGGCGGAGCCTATGGAAAAACGCCAGCAACGCGGCCTTTTTACGGTTCCTGGCCTTTTGCTGGCCTTTTG
CTCACATGTTCTTTCCTGCGTTATCCCCTGATTCTGTGGATAACCGTATTACCGCCTTTGAGTGAGCTGA
TACCGCTCGCCGCAGCCGAACGACCGAGCGCAGCGAGTCAGTGAGCGAGGAAGCGGAAGAGCGCCCAATA
CGCAAACCGCCTCTCCCCGCGCGTTGGCCGATTCATTAATGCAGCTGGCACGACAGGTTTCCCGACTGGA
AAGCGGGCAGTGAGCGCAACGCAATTAATACGCGTACCGCTAGCCAGGAAGAGTTTGTAGAAACGCAAAA
AGGCCATCCGTCAGGATGGCCTTCTGCTTAGTTTGATGCCTGGCAGTTTATGGCGGGCGTCCTGCCCGCC
ACCCTCCGGGCCGTTGCTTCACAACGTTCAAATCCGCTCCCGGCGGATTTGTCCTACTCAGGAGAGCGTT
CACCGACAAACAACAGATAAAACGAAAGGCCCAGTCTTCCGACTGAGCCTTTCGTTTTATTTGATGCCTG
GCAGTTCCCTACTCTCGCGTTAACGCTAGCATGGATGTTTTCCCAGTCACGACGTTGTAAAACGACGGCC
AGTCTTAAGCTCGGGCCC
Features (pLannotate 1.2.2; 12 found; start..end, strand, type, name):
      1..97      +  protein_bind   attL1: mutant version of attL; recombination site for the Gateway® LR reaction LR Clonase™
    130..588     +  CDS            NS3B_SARS: Experimental evidence at protein level: Swiss-Prot protein existence level 1. Induces host cell G0/G1 arrest and apoptosis. From Severe acute respiratory syndrome coronavirus (SARS-CoV).
    620..718     -  protein_bind   attL2: mutant version of attL; recombination site for the Gateway® LR reaction LR Clonase™
    736..754     -  promoter       T7 promoter: promoter for bacteriophage T7 RNA polymerase
    944..967     +  promoter       Pc promoter (fragment): intI1 (promoter lies within the coding sequence); class 1 integron promoter
   1143..1199    +  CDS            GmR (fragment): gentamycin acetyltransferase; aacC1; confers resistance to gentamycin
   1206..1997    +  CDS            SmR: aminoglycoside adenylyltransferase (Murphy, 1985); aadA; confers resistance to spectinomycin and streptomycin
   2090..2678    +  rep_origin     ori: high-copy-number ColE1/pMB1/pBR322/pUC origin of replication
   2861..2953    +  CDS            lacI (fragment): lac repressor; lacI; The lac repressor binds to the lac operator to inhibit transcription in E. coli. This inhibition can be relieved by adding lactose or isopropyl-β-D-thiogalactopyranoside (IPTG).
   3008..3035    -  terminator     rrnB T2 terminator: transcription terminator T2 from the E. coli rrnB gene
   3167..3210    +  terminator     rrnB T1 terminator: Escherichia coli rrnB; transcription terminator T1 from the E. coli rrnB gene
   3257..3293    -  CDS            lacZα (fragment): LacZα fragment of β-galactosidase; lacZ fragment
