[The description below was written by a language model from this plasmid's Addgene catalogue record and pLannotate feature annotations shown in this document.]
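Description:
pEntry_SARS-CoV-1-ORF3b is a Gateway-compatible entry clone built on the pENTR223.1 backbone (about 2.8 kb without insert; the sequenced plasmid is about 3.3 kb) and propagated in E. coli. It replicates from a high-copy ColE1/pUC-type origin and is selected with spectinomycin through the aadA aminoglycoside adenylyltransferase gene. Annotation upstream of aadA shows a fragment of a class 1 integron Pc promoter and a short gentamicin acetyltransferase remnant, apparently carried over from the marker's integron source. Small lacI and lacZα fragments appear to be non-functional backbone leftovers. The rrnB T1 and T2 terminators lie upstream of attL1, where they can insulate the cloning region from read-through transcription.

The payload is the 465 bp ORF3b coding sequence of SARS-CoV-1, an accessory protein annotated as inducing host cell G0/G1 arrest and apoptosis. The insert was obtained as synthetic DNA and cloned between two SfiI sites, flanked by attL1 and attL2. According to the depositor's notes, the 5′ linker supplies BamHI sites around an ATG, and the 3′ linker carries PacI and AsiSI sites around a TAA stop codon. This arrangement should allow the start and stop codons to be handled flexibly for different fusion formats. The entry vector has no promoter positioned to express the ORF. The only one near the insert is a T7 promoter just outside attL2, on the reverse strand and pointing back towards the insert. The ORF is intended to be moved by LR Clonase recombination into attR-containing destination vectors, which provide the promoter, tags and host-specific elements. The plasmid belongs to a collection of human coronavirus ORF entry clones meant for multipurpose downstream use.
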