Addgene plasmid #168854: pEntry_SARS-CoV-1-ORF3b
Purpose: Gateway-compatible Entry vector
Depositing lab: Pascal Falter-Braun. Depositing organization: Helmholtz Munich. Publication: A resource of human coronavirus protein-coding sequences in a flexible, multipurpose Gateway Entry clone collection. Weller B, Lin CW, Pogoutse O, Sauer M, Marin-de la Rosa N, Strobel A, Young V, Knapp JJ, Rayhan A, Falter C, Kim DK, Roth FP, Falter-Braun P. G3 (Bethesda). 2023 Jul 5;13(7):jkad105. doi: 10.1093/g3journal/jkad105. PubMed 37267226.
Backbone
  Vector backbone: pENTR223.1*SfiI
  Backbone size w/o insert (bp): 2800
  Vector type: Gateway-compatible Entry vector
Growth in bacteria
  Bacterial resistance: Spectinomycin, 50 μg/mL
  Growth temperature: 37°C
  Growth strain: DH5alpha
  Copy number: High Copy
Gene/Insert
  Gene/Insert name: SARS-CoV-1-ORF3b (alt name: ORF3b)
  Species: Other
  Insert size (bp): 465
  Entrez Gene: ORF3b (a.k.a. sars3b)
  Cloning method: Restriction Enzyme; 5′ cloning site SfiI (unknown if destroyed); 3′ cloning site SfiI (unknown if destroyed)
  Sequencing primers: 5′ M13 uni (-21); 3′ M13 rev (-29)
Resource information
  A portion of this plasmid was derived from a plasmid made by: Synthesized by Twist Bioscience
Terms and licenses: Academic/Nonprofit Terms; Industry Terms: Not Available to Industry
Depositor comments: 5'-linker: SfiI-BamHI-ATG-BamHI (GGCCGTCAaggccaggatccatgggatcc), 3'-linker: PacI-TAA-AsiSI-SfiI (cttaatTAAgacgcgatcgcggcctcatGGGCC).
How to cite: pEntry_SARS-CoV-1-ORF3b was a gift from Pascal Falter-Braun (Addgene plasmid # 168854 ; http://n2t.net/addgene:168854 ; RRID:Addgene_168854)
